>Addgene plasmid #156513 | pD649-HAsp-BTLA-Fc(DAPA)-AviTag-6xHis | addgene full sequence | sequence record 368841 | Addgene NGS Result
GCCATGGGGCGGAGAATGGGCGGAACTGGGCGGAGTTAGGGGCGGGATGGGCGGAGTTAGGGGCGGGACT
ATGGTTGCTGACTAATTGAGATGCATGCTTTGCATACTTCTGCCTGCTGGGGAGCCTGGGGACTTTCCAC
ACCTGGTTGCTGACTAATTGAGATGCATGCTTTGCATACTTCTGCCTGCTGGGGAGCCTGGGGACTTTCC
ACACCCTAACTGACACACATTCCACAGAATTAATTCGCGTTAAATTTTTGTTAAATCAGCTCATTTTTTA
ACCAATAGGCCGAAATCGGCAAAATCCCTTATAAATCAAAAGAATAGACCGAGATAGGGTTGAGTGTTGT
GATGCAATTTCCTCATTTTATTAGGAAAGGACAGTGGGAGTGGCACCTTCCAGGGTCAAGGAAGGCACGG
GGGAGGGGCAAACAACAGATGGCTGGCAACTAGAAGGCACAGTCGAGGCTGATTTTCTCTATCTATTTAT
TTTACTACTCAAGACTATCTTGCAAAGTAGAAGAACCCTGTCTGCAGTATGACGACCGTGTATACCCGAT
TGGCTTACCGGGTAACGCGTTGTGCCAGTGACTACAGGCCGGCCTTAGTGGTGATGGTGGTGGTGTTCAT
GCCACTCAATCTTCTGAGCCTCGAAAATATCATTAAGACCGCTGCCGCCGGGGCTCAGGCTCAGGGACTT
CTGGGTGTAGTGGTTGTGCAGGGCCTCGTGCATCACGCTGCAGCTGAACACGTTGCCCTGCTGCCACCTG
GACTTGTCCACGGTCAGCTTGCTGTACAGGAAGAAGCTGCCGTCGCTGTCCAGCACTGGGGGGGTGGTCT
TGTAGTTGTTCTCGGGCTGGCCGTTGCTCTCCCACTCCACGGCGATATCGCTGGGGTAGAAGCCCTTCAC
CAGACAGGTCAGGGACACCTGGTTCTTGGTCATCTCCTCCCGGCTGGGGGGCAGGGTGTACACCTGGGGC
TCCCGTGGCTGGCCCTTGGCCTTGCTGATTGTCTTTTCGATTGGGGCAGCCAGGGCCTTGTTGGAGACTT
TGCACTTGTATTCTTTGCCGTTCAGCCAGTCCTGGTGCAGCACGGTCAGCACGGACACCACCCTGTAGGT
GCTGTTGTACTGCTCCTCTCTGGGCTTGGTCTTGGCGTTGTGCACCTCCACGCCGTCCACGTACCAGTTG
AACTTCACCTCTGGGTCCTCGTGGGACACGGCCACCACCACGCAGGTCACCTCGGGGGTCCTGCTGATCA
TCAGGGTGTCCTTGGGCTTGGGGGGGAACAGGAACACGGAAGGCCCTCCCAGCAGTTCTGGAGCTGGGCA
GGGGGGGCAGGTGTGGGTCTTGTCGCCGCCCGGCGCGCCTCTGTACAGCAGCCAAGGCCGGGAAGCCATC
TCATCCTTAGAAGGCCTCTCGCTGGCGGACTTCACATCGGTCACGTACAGTGTGGTGCTGTGGCTCTCGA
TCAGGTTGCTCTGGAAGTTGGCGCTGCATCTGTAGCTGCCATTGTCGTTGGGCAGCACGGGCTCGAAGTG
CAGGATGAAGAAGCTGATATTCTTTTCCTCTTTCCAGCTGGTCTGCCGATCTTCCAGCTTCACGCATGTG
GTGCCGTTCAGCTTGCACCAGGTCACGTGAGGTCTGTTGGCGCAGTACTTCACAGGGCATTCCAGCTCGA
AAGGATCGCCGGCCAGAATAGAGTGCTCGCTCTGCCGCTTGATGTACAGCTGCACGTCACAGCTTTCTTT
GGCGGCCGCAGCGAACACCAGGCAGAAGATGTAGCTCAGGGCAATGATGGTCTTCATGGTGGCGCTAGCA
GGCGCGTTTTCGATAGAACCGAGGTGCAGTTGGACCTGGGAGTGGACACCTGTGGAGAGAAAGGCAAAGT
GGATGTTATTCTATAGTGTCACCTAAATCGTATGTGTATGATACATAAGGTTATGTATTAATTGTAGCCG
CGTTCTAACGAAGCCAAGGGGGTGGGCCTATAGACTCTATAGGCGGTACTTACGTCACTCTTGGCACGGG
GAATCCGCGTTCCAATGCACCGTTCCCGGCCGCGGAGGCTGGATCGGTCCCGGTGTCTTCTATGGAGGTC
AAAACAGCGTGGATGGCGTCTCCAGGCGATCTGACGGTTCACTAAACGAGCTCTGCTTATATAGACCTCC
CACCGTACACGCCTACCGCCCATTTGCGTCAATGGGGCGGAGTTGTTACGACATTTTGGAAAGTCCCGTT
GATTTTGGTGCCAAAACAAACTCCCATTGACGTCAATGGGGTGGAGACTTGGAAATCCCCGTGAGTCAAA
CCGCTATCCACGCCCATTGATGTACTGCCAAAACCGCATCACCATGGTAATAGCGATGACTAATACGTAG
ATGTACTGCCAAGTAGGAAAGTCCCATAAGGTCATGTACTGGGCATAATGCCAGGCGGGCCATTTACCGT
CATTGACGTCAATAGGGGGCGTACTTGGCATATGATACACTTGATGTACTGCCAAGTGGGCAGTTTACCG
TAAATACTCCACCCATTGACGTCAATGGAAAGTCCCTATTGGCGTTACTATGGGAACATACGTCATTATT
GACGTCAATGGGCGGGGGTCGTTGGGCGGTCAGCCAGGCGGGCCATTTACCGTAAGTTATGTAACGCGGA
ACTCCATATATGGGCTATGAACTAATGACCCCGTAATTGATTACTATTAATAACTAGTCAATAATCAATG
CCAACATGGCGGTCATATTGGACATGAGCCAATATAAATGTACATATTATGATATAGATACAACGTATGC
AATGGCCAATAGCCAATATTGATTTATGCTATATAACCAATGAATAATATGGCTAATGGCCAATATTGAG
TCAACGCCACTGTGCATGAAGCTCGTAATTGTTATCCGCTCACAATTAAGGGCGACACAAAATTTATTCT
AAATGATAATAAATACTGATAACATCTTATAGTTTGTATTATATTTTGTATTATCGTTGACATGTATAAT
TTTGATATCAAAAACTGATTTTCCCTTTATTATTTTCGAGATTTATTTTCTTAATTCTCTTTAACAAACT
AGAAATATTGTATATACAAAAAATCATAAATAATAGATGAATAGTTTAATTATAGGTGTTCATCAATCGA
AAAAGCAACGTATCTTATTTAAAGTGCGTTGCTTTTTTCTCATTTATAAGGTTAAATAATTCTCATATAT
CAAGCAAAGTGACAGGCGCCCTTAAATATTCTGACAAATGCTCTTTCCCTAAACTCCCCCCATAAAAAAA
CCCGCCGAAGCGGGTTTTTACGTTATTTGCGGATTAACGATTACTCGTTATCAGAACCGCCCAGGGGGCC
CGAGCTTAAGACTGGCCGTCGTTTTACAACACAGAAAGAGTTTGTAGAAACGCAAAAAGGCCATCCGTCA
GGGGCCTTCTGCTTAGTTTGATGCCTGGCAGTTCCCTACTCTCGCCTTCCGCTTCCTCGCTCACTGACTC
GCTGCGCTCGGTCGTTCGGCTGCGGCGAGCGGTATCAGCTCACTCAAAGGCGGTAATACGGTTATCCACA
GAATCAGGGGATAACGCAGGAAAGAACATGTGAGCAAAAGGCCAGCAAAAGGCCAGGAACCGTAAAAAGG
CCGCGTTGCTGGCGTTTTTCCATAGGCTCCGCCCCCCTGACGAGCATCACAAAAATCGACGCTCAAGTCA
GAGGTGGCGAAACCCGACAGGACTATAAAGATACCAGGCGTTTCCCCCTGGAAGCTCCCTCGTGCGCTCT
CCTGTTCCGACCCTGCCGCTTACCGGATACCTGTCCGCCTTTCTCCCTTCGGGAAGCGTGGCGCTTTCTC
ATAGCTCACGCTGTAGGTATCTCAGTTCGGTGTAGGTCGTTCGCTCCAAGCTGGGCTGTGTGCACGAACC
CCCCGTTCAGCCCGACCGCTGCGCCTTATCCGGTAACTATCGTCTTGAGTCCAACCCGGTAAGACACGAC
TTATCGCCACTGGCAGCAGCCACTGGTAACAGGATTAGCAGAGCGAGGTATGTAGGCGGTGCTACAGAGT
TCTTGAAGTGGTGGGCTAACTACGGCTACACTAGAAGAACAGTATTTGGTATCTGCGCTCTGCTGAAGCC
AGTTACCTTCGGAAAAAGAGTTGGTAGCTCTTGATCCGGCAAACAAACCACCGCTGGTAGCGGTGGTTTT
TTTGTTTGCAAGCAGCAGATTACGCGCAGAAAAAAAGGATCTCAAGAAGATCCTTTGATCTTTTCTACGG
GGTCTGACGCTCAGTGGAACGACGCGCGCGTAACTCACGTTAAGGGATTTTGGTCATGAGCAAGGGGTGT
TATGAGCCATATTCAGGTATAAATGGGCTCGCGATAATGTTCAGAATTGGTTAATTGGTTGTAACACTGA
CCCCTATTTGTTTATTTTTCTAAATACATTCAAATATGTATCCGCTCATGAGACAATAACCCTGATAAAT
GCTTCAATAATATTGAAAAAGGAAGAATATGAGTATTCAACATTTCCGTGTCGCCCTTATTCCCTTTTTT
GCGGCATTTTGCCTTCCTGTTTTTGCTCACCCAGAAACGCTGGTGAAAGTAAAAGATGCTGAAGATCAGT
TGGGTGCACGAGTGGGTTACATCGAACTGGATCTCAACAGCGGTAAGATCCTTGAGAGTTTTCGCCCCGA
AGAACGTTTTCCAATGATGAGCACTTTTAAAGTTCTGCTATGTGGCGCGGTATTATCCCGTATTGACGCC
GGGCAAGAGCAACTCGGTCGCCGCATACACTATTCTCAGAATGACTTGGTTGAGTACTCACCAGTCACAG
AAAAGCATCTTACGGATGGCATGACAGTAAGAGAATTATGCAGTGCTGCCATAACCATGAGTGATAACAC
TGCGGCCAACTTACTTCTGACAACGATCGGAGGACCGAAGGAGCTAACCGCTTTTTTGCACAACATGGGG
GATCATGTAACTCGCCTTGATCGTTGGGAACCGGAGCTGAATGAAGCCATACCAAACGACGAGCGTGACA
CCACGATGCCTGTAGCGATGGCAACAACGTTGCGCAAACTATTAACTGGCGAACTACTTACTCTAGCTTC
CCGGCAACAATTAATAGACTGGATGGAGGCGGATAAAGTTGCAGGACCACTTCTGCGCTCGGCCCTTCCG
GCTGGCTGGTTTATTGCTGATAAATCCGGAGCCGGTGAGCGTGGTTCTCGCGGTATCATCGCAGCGCTGG
GGCCAGATGGTAAGCCCTCCCGTATCGTAGTTATCTACACGACGGGGAGTCAGGCAACTATGGATGAACG
AAATAGACAGATCGCTGAGATAGGTGCCTCACTGATTAAGCATTGGTAATGACCATGATTACGCCAAGCT
CTAGCTAGAGGTCGACGGTATACAGACATGATAAGATACATTGATGAGTTTGGACAAACCACAACTAGAA
TGCAGTGAAAAAAATGCTTTATTTGTGAAATTTGTGATGCTATTGCTTTATTTGTAACCATTATAAGCTG
CAATAAACAAGTTGGGGTGGGCGAAGAACTCCAGCATGAGATCCCCGCGCTGGAGGATCATCCAGCCGGC
GTCCCGGAAAACGATTCCGAAGCCCAACCTTTCATAGAAGGCGGCGGTGGAATCGAAATCTCGTAGCACG
TGTCAGGCACCGGGCTTGCGGGTCATGCACCAGGTGCGCGGTCCTTCGGGCACCTCGACGTCGGCGGTGA
CGGTGAAGCCGAGCCGCTCGTAGAAGGGGAGGTTGCGGGGCGCGGATGTCTCCAGGAAGGCGGGCACCCC
GGCGCGCTCGGCCGCCTCCACTCCGGGGAGCACGACGGCGCTGCCCAGACCCTTGCCCTGGTGGTCGGGC
GAGACGCCGACGGTGGCCAGGAACCACGCGGGCTCCTTGGGCCGGTGCGGCGCCAGGAGGCCTTCCATCT
GTTGCTGCGCGGCCAGCCGGGAACCGCTCAACTCGGCCATGCGCGGGCCGATCTCGGCGAACACCGCCCC
CGCTTCGACGCTCTCCGGCGTGGTCCAGACCGCCACCGCGGCGCCGTCGTCCGCGACCCACACCTTGCCG
ATGTCGAGCCCGACGCGCGTGAGGAAGAGTTCTTGCAGCTCGGTGACCCGCTCGATGTGGCGGTCCGGAT
CGACGGTGTGGCGCGTGGCGGGGTAGTCGGCGAACGCGGCGGCGAGGGTGCGTACGGCCCTGGGGACGTC
GTCGCGGGTGGCGAGGCGCACCGTGGGCTTGTACTCGGTCATGGTTTAGTTCCTCACCTTGTCGTATTAT
ACTATGCCGATATACTATGCCGATGATTAATTGTCAACACGTGCTGATCAGATCCGAAAATGGATATACA
AGCTCCCGGGAGCTTTTTGCAAAAGCCTAGGCCTCCAAAAAAGCCTCCTCACTACTTCTGGAATAGCTCA
GAGGCAGAGGCGGCCTCGGCCTCTGCATAAATAAAAAAAATTAGTCA
Features (pLannotate 1.2.2; 21 found; start..end, strand, type, name):
    242..350     -  rep_origin     f1 ori (fragment): f1 bacteriophage origin of replication; arrow indicates direction of (+) strand synthesis
    351..462     -  polyA_signal   bGH poly(A) signal: bovine growth hormone polyadenylation signal
    677..1354    -  CDS            IGHG1 (fragment): IGHG1_HUMAN - Experimental evidence at protein level: Swiss-Prot protein existence level 1. Constant region of immunoglobulin heavy chains. Immunoglobulins, also known as antibodies, are membrane-bound or secreted glycoproteins produced by B lymphocytes. In the recognition phase of humoral immunity, the membrane-bound immunoglobulins serve as receptors which, upon binding of a specific antigen, trigger the clonal expansion and differentiation of B lymphocytes into immunoglobulins- secreting plasma cells. Secreted immunoglobulins mediate the effector phase of humoral immunity, which results in
   1355..1807    -  CDS            BTLA (fragment): BTLA_HUMAN - Experimental evidence at protein level: Swiss-Prot protein existence level 1. Inhibitory receptor on lymphocytes that negatively regulates antigen receptor signaling via PTPN6/SHP-1 and PTPN11/SHP-2 (PubMed:12796776, PubMed:14652006, PubMed:15568026, PubMed:18193050). May interact in cis (on the same cell) or in trans (on other cells) with TNFRSF14 (PubMed:19915044). In cis interactions, appears to play an immune regulatory role inhibiting in trans interactions in naive T cells to maintain a resting state. In trans interactions, can predominate during adaptive immune response to p
   1859..1896    -  CDS            IgH signal sequence (fragment): signal sequence from the mouse immunoglobulin heavy chain variable region
   1900..1918    -  promoter       SP6 promoter: promoter for bacteriophage SP6 RNA polymerase
   1970..2013    -  intron         CMV intron (fragment): modified intron A from human cytomegalovirus
   2149..2352    -  promoter       CMV promoter: human cytomegalovirus (CMV) immediate early promoter
   2353..2656    -  enhancer       CMV enhancer: human cytomegalovirus immediate early enhancer
   2899..2915    -  protein_bind   lac operator: The lac repressor binds to the lac operator to inhibit transcription in E. coli. This inhibition can be relieved by adding lactose or isopropyl-β-D-thiogalactopyranoside (IPTG). lac repressor encoded by lacI
   3371..3390    +  CDS            lacZα (fragment): LacZα fragment of β-galactosidase; lacZ fragment
   3415..3432    -  terminator     rrnB T2 terminator (fragment): transcription terminator T2 from the E. coli rrnB gene
   3657..4245    -  rep_origin     ori: high-copy-number ColE1/pMB1/pBR322/pUC origin of replication
   4356..4380    +  CDS            KanR (fragment): aminoglycoside phosphotransferase; aph(3')-Ia; confers resistance to kanamycin
   4410..4506    +  promoter       AmpR promoter (fragment): bla
   4509..5369    +  CDS            AmpR: β-lactamase; bla; confers resistance to ampicillin, carbenicillin, and related antibiotics
   5422..5543    -  polyA_signal   SV40 poly(A) signal: SV40 polyadenylation signal
   5538..5663    -  CDS            ble (fragment): BLE_KLEPN - Experimental evidence at protein level: Swiss-Prot protein existence level 1. Binding protein with a strong affinity to the bleomycin family of antibiotics. Binds to CL990; an antimitotic-antibiotic compound. From Klebsiella pneumoniae.
   5673..6272    -  CDS            PuroR (fragment): puromycin N-acetyltransferase; pac from Streptomyces; confers resistance to puromycin
   6291..6338    -  promoter       EM7 promoter: synthetic bacterial promoter&nbsp
   6386..228     -  promoter       SV40 promoter (across the origin): SV40 enhancer and early promoter
