[The description below was written by a language model from this plasmid's Addgene catalogue record and pLannotate feature annotations shown in this document.]
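Description:
pD649-HAsp-BTLA-Fc(DAPA)-AviTag-6xHis is a mammalian expression plasmid built on the pD649 backbone for producing a secreted, Fc-fused form of the extracellular domain of human BTLA (CD272), an inhibitory immunoglobulin-superfamily receptor on lymphocytes. It is propagated in E. coli as a high-copy plasmid through a ColE1/pUC-type origin and selected with ampicillin via a full-length β-lactamase gene. The annotation also shows an SV40 early promoter/EM7 promoter unit driving a puromycin N-acetyltransferase sequence (annotated as a fragment, with an adjacent ble fragment) followed by an SV40 poly(A) signal, which may allow selection in mammalian cells, although the record does not state this. Small remnants of f1 ori, lacZα, KanR and an rrnB terminator are backbone leftovers.

The expression cassette consists of the CMV immediate-early enhancer and promoter with a short piece of CMV intron A, followed by an SP6 promoter that can support in vitro transcription and serves as a sequencing primer site. The open reading frame begins with a signal peptide, named HAsp in the construct title but annotated by similarity as a mouse IgH signal sequence fragment. This peptide directs the protein into the secretory pathway. The 381 bp BTLA ectodomain insert sits between retained NotI and AscI sites and is fused in frame to a human IgG1 Fc carrying D265A and P329A (DAPA), substitutions generally used to reduce Fc effector binding. A C-terminal AviTag for site-specific biotinylation and a 6xHis tag for metal-affinity purification are listed in the catalogue fields but not individually annotated. A bGH poly(A) signal ends the transcript. The plasmid belongs to a collection used to map human IgSF cell-surface protein interactions. The depositor notes that some members may carry an IS4-like transposase insertion upstream of the CMV promoter, but none is annotated here.
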