Addgene plasmid #156513: pD649-HAsp-BTLA-Fc(DAPA)-AviTag-6xHis
Purpose: Mammalian expression of cell-surface protein extracellular domain fused to Fc(DAPA)-Avi-6xHis. Protein is secreted from cells.
Depositing lab: Chris Garcia. Depositing organization: Stanford University. Publication: A Human IgSF Cell-Surface Interactome Reveals a Complex Network of Protein-Protein Interactions. Wojtowicz WM, Vielmetter J, Fernandes RA, Siepe DH, Eastman CL, Chisholm GB, Cox S, Klock H, Anderson PW, Rue SM, Miller JJ, Glaser SM, Bragstad ML, Vance J, Lam AW, Lesley SA, Zinn K, Garcia KC. Cell. 2020 Aug 20;182(4):1027-1043.e17. doi: 10.1016/j.cell.2020.07.025. PubMed 32822567.
Backbone
  Vector backbone: pD649
  Backbone size w/o insert (bp): 6106
  Vector type: Mammalian Expression
Growth in bacteria
  Bacterial resistance: Ampicillin, 100 μg/mL
  Growth temperature: 37°C
  Growth strain: DH5alpha
  Copy number: High Copy
Gene/Insert
  Gene/Insert name: BTLA
  Species: H. sapiens (human)
  Insert size (bp): 381
  Mutation: Fc region of human IgG contains D265A and P329A mutations (DAPA)
  Entrez Gene: BTLA (a.k.a. BTLA1, CD272)
  Promoter: CMV/SP6
  Tag / fusion protein: Fc(DAPA)-AviTag-6xHis (C terminal on backbone)
  Cloning method: Restriction Enzyme; 5′ cloning site GCGGCCGC (not destroyed); 3′ cloning site GGCGCGCC (not destroyed)
  Sequencing primers: 5′ ATTTAGGTGACACTATAG; 3′ CACGTACCAGTTGAACTTCACC
Resource information
  A portion of this plasmid was derived from a plasmid made by: synthesis by ThermoFisher
Terms and licenses: Academic/Nonprofit Terms; Industry Terms: Not Available to Industry
Depositor comments: Some plasmids in this collection may have an IS4-like element ISVsa5 family transposase upstream of the CMV promoter.
How to cite: pD649-HAsp-BTLA-Fc(DAPA)-AviTag-6xHis was a gift from Chris Garcia (Addgene plasmid # 156513 ; http://n2t.net/addgene:156513 ; RRID:Addgene_156513)
